Addgene plasmid #222719: pSF511
Purpose: CRISPR/Cas9 plasmid with gRNA1 for site gsdA, Cas9
Depositing lab: Matthias Steiger. Depositing organization: Technische Universitaet Wien. Publication: Regulation of the Glucose-6-phosphate dehydrogenase encoding gene gsdA and its impact on growth and citric acid production in Aspergillus niger. Matthias Steiger. PLOS One 10.1371/journal.pone.0321363.
Backbone
  Vector backbone: pMST665_BB3_L 23_gRNAempty_cas9_BbsI
  Backbone manufacturer: Michael Sauer (Sarkari et al. 2017) Addgene #90278
  Total vector size (bp): 14715
  Vector type: Bacterial Expression, CRISPR ; A. niger
  Selectable markers: Hygromycin
Growth in bacteria
  Bacterial resistance: Hygromycin, 200 μg/mL
  Growth temperature: 37°C
  Growth strain: DH5alpha
  Copy number: Unknown
Gene/Insert
  Gene/Insert name: gRNA1(gsdA)
  gRNA/shRNA sequence: ACGGTGGTGAAAACGCTGGG
  Promoter: pmbfA
  Cloning method: Golden Gate
  Sequencing primers: 5′ GGAGGTACAGTGGCCATGAAATCCA
Terms and licenses: Academic/Nonprofit Terms; Industry Terms: Not Available to Industry
How to cite: pSF511 was a gift from Matthias Steiger (Addgene plasmid # 222719 ; http://n2t.net/addgene:222719 ; RRID:Addgene_222719)
