[The description below was written by a language model from this plasmid's Addgene catalogue record and pLannotate feature annotations shown in this document.]
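Description:
pSF511 is an all-in-one CRISPR/Cas9 plasmid for genome editing in the filamentous fungus Aspergillus niger. It was built by Golden Gate insertion of a guide sequence into the empty-gRNA, Cas9-carrying backbone pMST665_BB3_L 23_gRNAempty_cas9_BbsI. It is a shuttle vector. A high-copy ColE1/pUC-type origin supports propagation in E. coli, and an AMA1 fragment from Aspergillus nidulans allows autonomous, non-integrating replication in Aspergillus hosts. A single hygromycin phosphotransferase gene (hph) is the recorded selection marker for both bacteria and the fungus. The catalogue lists a size of about 14.7 kb, in line with the 14,760 nt sequenced record.

The payload has two parts. The first is a Streptococcus pyogenes cas9 coding sequence, which spans the numbering origin of the circular map and has a trpC terminator annotated just downstream of it. The Cas9 promoter is not annotated or stated in the record. The second is a guide RNA cassette (gRNA1) targeting gsdA, the gene encoding glucose-6-phosphate dehydrogenase. According to the catalogue this guide is driven by the pmbfA promoter. The feature table shows a hammerhead ribozyme fragment immediately upstream of the S. pyogenes gRNA scaffold, followed by a second copy of the trpC terminator. A 5′ self-cleaving ribozyme of this kind is typically used to release a precisely defined guide from a longer transcript. No 3′ ribozyme is annotated.

The associated work concerns regulation of gsdA and its effect on growth and citric acid production in A. niger. The plasmid is therefore suited to introducing Cas9-directed cuts at the gsdA locus for modification of that gene or its regulation.
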