Features (pLannotate 1.2.2; 8 found; start..end, strand, type, name):
   4696..5469    -  terminator     trpC terminator: trpC; transcription terminator from the Aspergillus nidulans trpC gene (Punt et al., 1987)
   5557..5632    -  misc_RNA       gRNA scaffold: guide RNA scaffold for the Streptococcus pyogenes CRISPR/Cas9 system
   5666..5691    -  misc_RNA       sTRSV HHRz (fragment): hammerhead ribozyme from the tobacco ringspot virus satellite RNA (Khvorova et al., 2003)
   7282..7870    +  rep_origin     ori: high-copy-number ColE1/pMB1/pBR322/pUC origin of replication
   7932..10747   +  rep_origin     AMA1 (fragment): replication origin from Aspergillus nidulans (Aleksenko and Clutterbuck, 1996)
  11453..12475   -  CDS            hph: KHYB_ECOLX - Experimental evidence at protein level: Swiss-Prot protein existence level 1. The aminoglycoside phosphotransferases achieve inactivation of their antibiotic substrates by phosphorylation. Only phosphorylates hygromycin and closely related compounds such as demethyl analogs and destomycin. From Escherichia coli.
  13224..13997   -  terminator     trpC terminator: trpC; transcription terminator from the Aspergillus nidulans trpC gene (Punt et al., 1987)
  14038..3381    -  CDS            cas9 (across the origin): CAS9_STRP1 - Also known as csn1 From Streptococcus pyogenes serotype M1.
>Addgene plasmid #222719 | pSF511 | addgene full sequence | sequence record 467742 | Addgene NGS Result
GTCCCAATCTTTTTTGCGTGCGATCAGCTTGTCGCTGTTCCTTTTCGGGAGGATACTTTCCTTGGAGAAG
CCTCCGGTCTGTACTTCGGTCTTTTTAACGATGTTCACCTGCGGCATGGACAGGACCTTCCGGACTGTCG
CGAAATCCCTACCCTTGTCCCACACGATTTCTCCTGTTTCTCCGTTTGTTTCGATAAGTGGTCGCTTCCG
AATCTCTCCATTGGCCAGTGTAATCTCGGTCTTGAAAAAATTCATAATATTGCTGTAAAAGAAGTACTTA
GCGGTGGCCTTGCCTATTTCCTGCTCAGACTTTGCGATCATTTTCCTAACATCGTACACTTTATAGTCTC
CGTAAACAAATTCAGATTCAAGCTTGGGATATTTTTTGATAAGTGCAGTGCCTACCACTGCATTCAGGTA
GGCATCATGCGCATGGTGGTAATTGTTGATCTCTCTCACCTTATAAAACTGAAAGTCCTTTCTGAAATCT
GAGACGAGCTTAGACTTCAGAGTAATAACTTTCACCTCTCGAATCAGTTTGTCATTTTCATCGTACTTGG
TGTTCATGCGTGAATCGAGAATTTGGGCCACGTGCTTGGTGATCTGGCGTGTCTCAACAAGCTGCCTTTT
GATGAAGCCGGCTTTATCCAACTCAGACAGGCCACCTCGTTCAGCCTTAGTCAGATTATCGAACTTCCGT
TGTGTGATCAGTTTGGCGTTCAGCAGCTGCCGCCAATAATTTTTCATTTTCTTGACAACTTCTTCTGAGG
GGACGTTATCACTCTTCCCTCTATTTTTATCGGATCTTGTCAACACTTTATTATCAATAGAATCATCTTT
GAGAAAAGACTGGGGCACGATATGATCCACGTCGTAGTCGGAGAGCCGATTGATGTCCAGTTCCTGATCC
ACGTACATGTCCCTGCCGTTCTGCAGGTAGTACAGGTAGAGCTTCTCATTCTGAAGCTGGGTGTTTTCAA
CTGGGTGTTCCTTAAGGATTTGGGACCCCAGTTCTTTTATACCCTCTTCAATCCTCTTCATCCTTTCCCT
ACTGTTCTTCTGTCCCTTCTGGGTAGTTTGGTTCTCTCGGGCCATCTCGATAACGATATTCTCGGGCTTA
TGCCTTCCCATTACTTTGACGAGTTCATCCACGACCTTAACGGTCTGCAGTATTCCCTTTTTGATAGCTG
GGCTACCTGCAAGATTAGCGATGTGCTCGTGAAGGCTGTCCCCCTGGCCAGAAACTTGTGCTTTCTGGAT
GTCCTCCTTAAAGGTGAGAGAGTCATCATGGATCAACTGCATGAAGTTCCGGTTGGCAAATCCATCGGAC
TTAAGAAAATCCAGGATTGTCTTTCCACTCTGCTTGTCTCGGATCCCATTGATCAGTTTTCTTGACAGCC
GCCCCCATCCTGTATATCGGCGCCTCTTGAGCTGTTTCATGACTTTGTCGTCGAAGAGATGAGCGTAAGT
TTTCAAGCGTTCTTCAATCATCTCCCTATCTTCAAACAACGTAAGGGTGAGGACAATGTCCTCAAGAATG
TCCTCGTTCTCCTCATTGTCCAGGAAGTCCTTGTCTTTAATGATTTTCAGGAGATCGTGATACGTTCCCA
GGGATGCGTTGAAGCGATCCTCCACTCCGCTGATTTCAACAGAGTCGAAACATTCAATCTTTTTGAAATA
GTCCTCTTTGAGCTGTTTCACGGTAACTTTCCGGTTCGTCTTGAAGAGGAGGTCCACGATAGCTTTCTTC
TGCTCTCCAGACAGGAATGCTGGCTTTCTCATCCCTTCTGTGACGTATTTGACCTTGGTGAGCTCGTTAT
AAACTGTGAAGTACTCGTACAGCAGAGAGTGTTTAGGAAGCACCTTTTCGTTAGGCAGATTTTTATCAAA
GTTAGTCATCCTTTCGATGAAGGACTGGGCAGAGGCCCCCTTATCCACGACTTCCTCGAAGTTCCAGGGA
GTGATAGTCTCTTCTGATTTGCGAGTCATCCACGCGAATCTGGAATTTCCCCGGGCGAGGGGGCCTACAT
AGTAGGGTATCCGAAATGTGAGGATTTTCTCAATCTTTTCCCTGTTATCTTTCAAAAAGGGGTAGAAATC
CTCTTGCCGCCTGAGGATAGCGTGCAGTTCGCCCAGGTGAATCTGGTGGGGGATGCTTCCATTGTCGAAA
GTGCGCTGTTTGCGCAACAGATCTTCTCTGTTAAGCTTTACCAGCAGCTCCTCGGTGCCGTCCATTTTTT
CCAAGATGGGCTTAATAAATTTGTAAAATTCCTCCTGGCTTGCTCCGCCGTCAATGTATCCGGCGTAGCC
ATTTTTAGACTGATCGAAGAAAATTTCCTTGTACTTCTCAGGCAGTTGCTGTCTGACAAGGGCCTTCAGC
AAAGTCAAGTCTTGGTGGTGCTCATCATAGCGCTTGATCATACTAGCGCTCAGCGGAGCTTTGGTGATCT
CCGTGTTCACTCGCAGAATATCACTCAGCAGAATGGCGTCTGACAGGTTCTTTGCCGCCAAAAAAAGGTC
TGCGTACTGGTCGCCGATCTGGGCCAGCAGATTGTCGAGATCATCATCGTAGGTGTCTTTGCTCAGTTGA
AGCTTGGCATCTTCGGCCAGGTCGAAGTTAGATTTAAAGTTGGGGGTCAGCCCGAGTGACAGGGCGATAA
GATTACCAAACAGGCCGTTCTTCTTCTCCCCAGGGAGCTGTGCGATGAGGTTTTCGAGCCGCCGGGATTT
GGACAGCCTAGCGCTCAGGATTGCTTTGGCGTCAACTCCGGATGCGTTGATCGGGTTCTCTTCGAAAAGC
TGATTGTAAGTCTGAACCAGTTGGATAAAGAGTTTGTCGACATCGCTGTTGTCTGGGTTCAGGTCCCCCT
CGATGAGGAAGTGTCCCCGAAATTTGATCATATGCGCCAGCGCGAGATAGATCAACCGCAAGTCAGCCTT
ATCAGTACTGTCTACAAGCTTCTTCCTCAGATGATATATGGTTGGGTACTTTTCATGGTACGCCACCTCG
TCCACGATATTGCCAAAGATTGGGTGGCGCTCGTGCTTTTTATCCTCCTCCACCAAAAAGGACTCCTCCA
GCCTATGGAAGAAAGAGTCATCCACCTTAGCCATCTCATTACTAAAGATCTCCTGCAGGTAGCAGATCCG
ATTCTTTCTGCGGGTATATCTGCGCCGTGCTGTTCTTTTGAGCCGCGTGGCTTCGGCCGTCTCCCCGGAG
TCGAACAGGAGGGCGCCAATGAGGTTCTTCTTTATGCTGTGGCGATCGGTATTGCCCAGAACTTTGAATT
TTTTGCTCGGCACCTTGTACTCGTCCGTAATGACGGCCCAACCGACGCTGTTTGTGCCGATATCGAGCCC
AATGGAGTACTTCTTGTCCATGTGTCCTGGTGGGTGGGTTGCAATGACGGCAGACAAGGCAAGGACGTTT
GGAGATGAGGGAGTTTGGAGGTTGAGGTGAGTTTGAAGCCGCTTCGGCCCGTGGTCGCCTGCCCTTAGTC
AGCGCCGGGGATTGATTGGTTGCGGAGCTTCTCCGGCTGCCCGCAGTGACCTGGTCCGCAGACCTACTCG
ATTGGGTGTCCGGCTTAGGGCTTAGGGTCTATAATCTGCTCCAGTGGTCATCTGCGGTCTGCCGTAGATA
AGGAACACATGCCCCGGCCGAGCAATGGCCGCGTTCAGCCCGGGATCAGCCGGTGCTAAACTGCGAGAGC
GGACGCTAGTGTCGGTTCATTGCGAACGAACAAATGCCGGCGCCATATGTTCCCCCGGGCTAAAATGAAT
TATCATACATCACTTAATACCTTACATCAACCCGTCCCTATAGTGACTCAGAGTTATGCTGATCATCCTC
CCGTGCCTACAACAAGCCTGCACCACCAGCCCTATCGGTGACCCGACATTTGAACCAATATGGAGAGTAA
GGAGATCAGAGGGTCCAAGCAGGGCCGAATCTGGCGACAGTAGATATAAATATGAAAATTCCCCAACGCT
TTTACTCATGGAGCTGCATGGCTTTCTCGCGGCAAGCAGCTGGGGTGAAGCCATTTCCAACCTTCCCTGC
AATGATGCGCCACCGATCGTTCTCGTACTCGTGCATTGCCCGCTGCAGCCTTTGTACCTATTCCCTTCAT
TAGCATGTGTGAGACAGGCGTAGAAATACATCAGGAGCAAATCGAACCATTTCGTCACTCCAAGCTACAT
CCTTAGCCTTCAGCTTGGTGCAGTATCGGACTTGCAAGGTACCGCTCGTTCGGCCCGGGAAGAAGTCTGC
AATTTGCTTCCACGTCAAGTTCTTGTTTTCCTTCAACTCCACCAGTAGAGCGTCCTCTTCGGGAGTAAAC
TTCAGTTTTGGTCCTCGAGGCCTGGGGGCTGGATCAGGCATTCCAGGCTGGCCCACCACACTCGGCGGGC
CCGAGGGCAAAGGAGGAGATTCCACATTCACTCCATGACGCCCTGGGGCGCGCAGCGCTGCATGGGGCGG
GAGTCGATGGTGATGGTGATGTTGCGGCAGGGCCACAGAGTCCGTGGGCCCAAAGCCATGGTTTGACATG
GGATGCTGCTGAGATGATGCGCCATGGACACCGAAGAGCATTTCGGGAGAGTGCGAGGGTTCGTGAGGGG
CGTCAGCTGAGAGGACTGATAGCTGCGGCCGCAGGCCATGGTCGGGGTTCCCATCCTCTTCGGTTCTCCC
CGGAGCGAGTGGAGATGTGGAGTGGGCGCTTACACAGTACACGAGGACTTCTAGAAAGAAGGATTACCTC
TAAACAAGTGTACCTGTGCATTCTGGGTAAACGACTCATAGGAGAGTTGTAAAAAAGTTTCGGCCGGCGT
ATTGGGTGTTACGGAGCATTCACTAGGCAACCATGCATGGTTACTATTGTATACCCATCTTAGTAGGAAT
GATTTTCGAGGTTTATACCTACGATGAATGTGTGTCCTGTAGGCTTGAGAGTTCAAGGAAGAAACAGTGC
AATTATCTTTGCGAACCCAGGGGCTGGTGACGGAATTTTCATAGTCAAGCTATCAGAGTAAAGAAGAGGA
GCATGTCAAAGTACAATTAGAGACAAATATATAGTCGCGTGGAGCCAAGAGCGGATTCCTCAGTCTCGTA
GGACTCTTGACGACCGTTGATCTGCTTGATCTCGTCTCCCGAAAATGAAAATAGACTCTGCTAAGCTATT
CTTCTGCTTCGCCGGAGCCTGAAGGGCGTACTAGGGTTGCGAGGTCCAATGCATTAATGCATTGCAGATG
AGCTGTATCTGGAAGAGGTAAACCCGAAACGCGTTTTATTCTTGTTGACATGGAGCTATTAAATCACTAG
AAGGCACTCTTTGCTGCTTGGACAAATGAACGTATCTTATCGAGATCCTGAACACCATTTGTCTCAACTC
CGGAGCTGACATCGACACCAACGATCTTATATCCAGATTCGTCAAGCTGTTTGATGATTTCAGTAACGTT
AAGTGGATCAAGCAGTCCAAAGCTGTCCCATTCGCCATGCCGAAGCATGTTGCCCAGCCGGCGCCAGCGA
GGAGGCTGGGACCATGCCGGCCAAAAGCACCGACTCGGTGCCACTTTTTCAAGTTGATAACGGACTAGCC
TTATTTTAACTTGCTATTTCTAGCTCTAAAACCCCAGCGTTTTCACCACCGTGACGAGCTTACTCGTTTC
GTCCTCACGGACTCATCAGACGGTGCATGTTTGAAGATGGATGAGAAGTCGGTGATGAGATAGACGTTCT
AGCGGTGATGGTGGGTTGATTAAGGGGTGTGGTGTGGGTGGAGGATGTGAGGGTGGCGGTGTGTGAGTGT
CAAAATCGATCGCGTGAGGTGTGTCGTAAGGAGGGATGTTCAAGGCCCGCTGAATTTATATCGACGCCAC
GGAAGCTTCTCGAGCCCTGGGATGGCGGAGTCAGAGGGGCGGTATGCGCTAGTCCGCTTTGGGTTAGGGC
TGCTGACATCATGGATCGGCCAATCTTTCCCCGTACGTTGCCCGATTGTTGGCTGAGGTTCTGGGCTGCG
CTTTGCTTGGGGGTTTGTGTAAGGTGAGTCAGAGTGAGTCGGTTGTCTGGGATTCTTATTGATTATGCTG
TGATGACAGTGGTATTTGTGCTTAGTGCTGATTAGGAATATGCCATTTGGGTGGTGTTGTTTGGCTGTAA
TTATTGTGCTGGTTCGTCCATAGGGTGTATATTACTATATCTGGAAGTAAGTTGAGTCTTGTATACGGTA
GTATAGGTCCGAGGTGAAGAGAGATAAAATCAATACACTGCTTTTAACTGGTGTCATATTTTCACATCAA
TATGCCCTATTTTATTGGCGTTCGCTGGCTTTTATAGTGTGTAAAGACATATACATGCTCAGCGTTATTT
GTCCAACCCAATATACTGATGAACTATGATTCCGTGGTCCAGCACACACCATGTCCTCATCCTGACGCTG
TTTCTACTACGTCAGTATACGTAAATATAATGTCTGGCAGAAGGATTCTCTTGACTTCCAGACTTAACTT
TCGAAAAACAATCAACGAAAATCAAGGGAAAGCAGAGGACGCCATCAAAGATGACCACCCACAAGCTCTC
TCCGACATGCGAGTCACATGCGTCGCTGATGCTGAAGGAGACTATCCACAGACCCTTTGATCTAATGTCA
GATATACTCAGGCCTATCTGGCTCCGGGTGATCAAAGACGAACGCTACAATCTCAGACGTCGTCTCTATG
ACAGGGCAAGATTATATGAGAAGCATAGGCCAAGCAAGTGCAACATCCAAAAAGACTGGATCAAGCGCTA
CAAGGAGAACGAGGAGCTACAGTTCGCCCTCCTGCAGCGGATTAACTGTCTGGAAAGGGTCAAATACAGA
CGTGGTATTGAGCCAGAAAATCCCTTCCAGCATGTCCCGGGGCCCGCGGATCCGAAACGTCAAGTCTCCC
TTGCAGAAGAGCATTACTACCGGTGCCAGAAGGCATGGAAAGCGTTGACCCTTGACAAACCATCTGGTCC
TATCATCGACGAGTTTGACTTCCTTCAGCATCACAGAAACGAAGAGGGCCAAACTTTGGCATGGGAGGAG
GACAAGCTCATGTGCGCCTCGCTTGGTGGCTGTTGCGGTCGCAGATGTAGATGCTGTGAGAGTCCTCTGC
GGCACTATCTCTTGCCCGAGGGCGGCCAGAAGGAAATGATTGGATTTCATGGCCACTGTACCTCCGATCG
CGAAAAAACCCCGCCCTGTCAGGGGCGGGGTTTTTTGCGCTCCACCCCGTAGAAAAGATCAAAGGATCTT
CTTGAGATCCTTTTTTTCTGCGCGTAATCTGCTGCTTGCAAACAAAAAAACCACCGCTACCAGCGGTGGT
TTGTTTGCCGGATCAAGAGCTACCAACTCTTTTTCCGAAGGTAACTGGCTTCAGCAGAGCGCAGATACCA
AATACTGTTCTTCTAGTGTAGCCGTAGTTAGGCCACCACTTCAAGAACTCTGTAGCACCGCCTACATACC
TCGCTCTGCTAATCCTGTTACCAGTGGCTGCTGCCAGTGGCGATAAGTCGTGTCTTACCGGGTTGGACTC
AAGACGATAGTTACCGGATAAGGCGCAGCGGTCGGGCTGAACGGGGGGTTCGTGCACACAGCCCAGCTTG
GAGCGAACGACCTACACCGAACTGAGATACCTACAGCGTGAGCTATGAGAAAGCGCCACGCTTCCCGAAG
GGAGAAAGGCGGACAGGTATCCGGTAAGCGGCAGGGTCGGAACAGGAGAGCGCACGAGGGAGCTTCCAGG
GGGAAACGCCTGGTATCTTTATAGTCCTGTCGGGTTTCGCCACCTCTGACTTGAGCGTCGATTTTTGTGA
TGCTCGTCAGGGGGGCGGAGCCTATGGAAAAACGCCAGCAACGCGGCCTTTTTACGGTTCCTGGCCTTTT
GCTGGCCTTTTGCTCACAGCGCCACTGGACTCTCAGGCTTTCCATTGGGGTACTAACATAGCCATCAAAT
GCCGGCCCGTGTTTAATCTCCTCGAGATGGCTGGGCTCACATGCGTTCTACTCAAAAACTCTTATACCTA
GGCCCTCTCCCAATCGTGTATGTTTGGACCTTCCTCTCTCACACTTTGGATAACATCAAGCATACTGCAG
ATTTTGACCTAGTTAACAAGGCACATCATGCTATCACTTCCAACACTCTTGCTGAGCGCGTTCTGCCTTG
CCTTTCTGGTTCTACGAAGTATCCAGTCCCGCCTGCAACGCCGCAGAAACGCCAAAAGGTGGGGTTGTCA
ACCGCCAGCTAGAGCTCCATCGGGATTCTTTGGCATTCCGCCGTTCCTCGGTGGTCGCAGATAACTCCCT
AAATTCCCTGAGCTAACTCTAAGTCGACCATGCCGTTTATGGTTAGCGCCTCCCAAAAAGGAATGGCCGA
CTTAGAGTTACCTCTTGACCGACTTTTTCTTTCCTCCCCCTTACATTTCGTTACCACAACACATTCCTAT
ATCCAAACTCCAGGTACATAACTAGTCGAAATCTCTTTTAAATCTAGTCAAGAACTAGATACTTAACCTT
CATACTGCTTAGAGATAGCCTTTGAAGCTCTTATTTCGCTCTTTGTCTCACTCTCACCTTCCTCCTCCTC
CTCCAATCCTTTTTGCTCGGGACTAGTCCAAGACTAGTCAACGATTAGTATGCCGAGCATTCGCGATAAC
GATCTCCGAAAGTCCCCAGAGTACTGTCACTATCTCGAGGCAGTTAAGGACGGGGAGCTTACGCTGCCGG
ATTTCAAGATAGTAAGCCGACCCGACTAGCTTTAAGCCTAGTTACTGACTAGTCCACAGGACGACAATGG
CGTGCCTGATATCCATCCATATGAAGTCTACTGCCGAGTGAAGGGATGCCTCAAGCGTACAGTGAGTCTA
CTGCTATACTAGTTTCTGACTAGTTATTAACTAGTTGACAGGTTCCCTCTGCCAACAGAAACATATTGGT
CAAGCACTTGAAGGACAAGAACTCCCACGGCATGGAGTTTACATTGCACAATGGACCTCCCACTATGAAG
GAACTGATGGAGGCCAAAGGCAAGTCCTATCTAGATTACTTGGTGACTAGTCCCTGACTAGTCAAGTAGC
ATGGTATGAAGGCTTGTTTGAAGGCACTGTTCTCCCAACCCCGACTCCTACCAAGAAGCGCAAGCGAGCT
GCGTAAGTTTCTGTGAGTCTAACTAGTGTATTAGCTAATATATAGCAGCACCAAGTCCAAGGACCACAAT
ACTAAGGGTGTCGAGAATTCGTGAGTTTCTTCTCCCATTTCAACTAGTCCTTGACTAGTCACTAACTACT
TTGCAGCAACGAGGGTGAAGCTGGAAATGATCAGGACAATGGCGAGGGCCCGTAAGTACAGCCATTCAAT
GCAGACTAGTTGCTAACTAATCTGTGACTAGTTCAAGTGGTCCGTACGCCGTGCATACCCCTGTGACTGG
TAGGAATTTGAGCAAGCCTGTCTTGCCGCGCGATGAGAAAGGAAAGGCAAGTTACATTCAGCCCCGTACC
TAGGATCAGTGCTAATTTATAACCTCTAGCCACTCTTTATGCAGATCCGCCGTGAGGGTAGCAAGGCAGC
TAAATCAGCTGGTGAGAAAGGAACCATACCCTGCAAGACCTGTCGCAACGCAAAGGGCAAAGGTAAGCTA
TCCAAGCTAGTTTGGGACTAGATTCTAACTAGTCTCAGCACCGTGTGGTTCAAAGCCATATTGCGAGTTT
TGGCGCTTTTTCTCATCGATTGACGAGGCAAAGGGAGCGAGTATGCAACCTCGTAAGTCAGACTCAGACA
AAGACCAACTAGTTATTGACCAGTCATCTAGAAGGCTCTGTTGTGGATCTTGAGGCCCTGGAGAGTTCCT
CCAACAATCCGGAGACAAGCAAGTCCTCGTCGGACTAGTCACTAACTAGACTCTAACTAGTTGCAGACAT
GGATAATGCAAAAGAGACAAGCAATGAAGAAAGTGGTAAGACATTTCTCCTTTGTGGTTCTGGACTAGTC
TTTGACTAGTCACAGTCTTAAACAAGGAAAATGAGCATGAAAATGAGGAGGAAAAGGCTGCTGAGCCCGA
GGAAGTGCAGGGTGATGGCAGACATGGTAGGTTAATACCTTGTTAGTTATTGCTAGTCACTGACTAGTCA
ATAACTAGTCTCTGAACACCTTGCAATCACTCCGTTTGCGCAGCTGAACAGTGGTGAGGATAATAGTAGT
AAGTTATTCTAGCTTCAGAGTTATAGGAGACTAGATACTAACTAGTATTAGTTGCAACTAACCTGGATCT
CAGAGACTTTGGCCTCAATCTAGAATCTATCTAGTTGTCAACTAGACTGTGGTATCATTGTCTTTTATTT
TCCTAGTCCTGGAACTAGCTTCTAACTAGTCTCCCTAATATGTGGCTGTCTTGTTTTTTTTTTTTGTTTC
CCTACCCGGATATCTAGTCCCCTTCTAGGTTCTGTTAACCTCTCGGGCTCTGATTTAGTTTAACGCAAAC
CTGAGATTAGTTTCTAACTAGTCTCTAGGTTTTCTATCCACCTTTAATTGTAATAATAAATACAAGCAAC
GTTTATACGTCAAAAGCATTTATAAACTTTTACCCTAAAGTAGCTTGCTTGTGTGTTTAGTTTATAATTA
GTCTCTTATTAATTTGATGTAGGTAAGCCCGCCACAAATATATATTTTTAACAAGATACCGTGGAAAAAC
TTCGTGCTATCACAAAACAGTATACAAAAAATAAGCTTGTCGACGAATTCAGATATCACGAATTCTGGAT
CCGATACGTAACGCGTCTGCAGCATCTCCGCGTAACGCGTCTGCAGCATCTCCGCCGTAACGCGTCTGCA
GCATAAGCTATTCTGCATTAACGTCAGAGCACAGGCTGGTTAACATGACCAGACTGATCGCCATAGGCTC
ATGCTCCGCAGCTGTAGGCAATTTGGGTATGGTTTCCACGTGCACTTACATGTCATGGAGAAGCGCAAGA
GGTGGAGTAATTGGAATCTACCAGCTTGATCTATAAACAGAAATTTTGGTTGCGATGGATCAGTACAGCC
ATGTTGCACCCCGTGTATCCTCATTCAAGCAAGGTTGCGCAGTTGGCAAAGCCCTGCTCCTGTCACGACG
TGCTTTCGCTGGTACTCGGAGTTGTTATACGCTACTCGACTGCCGAATCGATCTTTAGATCACAGACACA
GTTGACTTTATTCTCGGAGTATGTCTAATAGACACTCGACATTGTGGATAGATGTTCTCTCTCTCTCACT
AGCTACTGATCGACAAAGACCATCCATGTGAATTATAGTATCGCTGGCAACAATCCATCAGTTGCTCATT
TGCGGTCTACCGACCTGCGACAGACAACCAAAGTAGACAAAGACTCCGCCAACCGGGAACCACACCATCG
CACATCATTGTTTGAAGCCCGGTCACGAAAGCCATGCATCTATTCCTTTGCCCTCGGACGAGTGCTGGGG
CGTCGGTTTCCACTATCGGCGAGTACTTCTACACAGCCATCGGTCCAGACGGCCGCGCTTCTGCGGGCGA
TTTGTGTACGCCCGACAGTCCCGGCTCCGGATCGGACGATTGCGTCGCATCGACCCTGCGCCCAAGCTGC
ATCATCGAAATTGCCGTCAACCAAGCTCTGATAGAGTTGGTCAAGACCAATGCGGAGCATATACGCCCGG
AGCCGCGGCGATCCTGCAAGCTCCGGGTGCCTCCGCTCGAAGTAGCGCGTCTGCTGCTCCATACAAGCCA
ACCACGGCCTCCAGAAGAAGATGTTGGCGACCTCGTATTGGGAATCCCCGAACATCGCCTCGCTCCAGTC
AATGACCGCTGTTATGCGGCCATTGTCCGTCAGGACATTGTTGGAGCCGAAATCCGCGTGCACGAGGTGC
CGGACTTCGGGGCAGTCCTCGGCCCAAAGCATCAGCTCATCGAGAGCCTGCGCGACGGACGCACTGACGG
TGTCGTCCATCACAGTTTGCCAGTGATACACATGGGGATCAGCAATCGCGCATATGAAATCACGCCATGT
AGTGTATTGACCGATTCCTTGCGGTCCGAATGGGCCGAACCCGCTCGTCTGGCTGAGATCGGCCGCAGCG
ATCGCATCCATGGCCTCCGCGACCGGCTGCAGAACAGCGGGCAGTTCGGTTTCAGGCAGGTCTTGCAACG
TGACACCCTGTGCACGGCGGGAGATGCAATAGGTCAGGCTCTCGCTGAATTCCCCAATGTCAAGCACTTC
CGGAATCGGGAGCGCGGCCGATGCAAAGTGCCGATAAACATAACGATCTTTGTAGAAACCATCGGCGCAG
CTATTTACCCGCAGGACATATCCACGCCCTCCTACATCGAAGCTGAAAGCACGAGATTCTTCGCCCTCCG
AGAGCTGCATCAGGTCGGAGACGCTGTCGAACTTTTCGATCAGGAACTTCTCGACAGACGTCGCGGTGAG
TTCAGGCTTTTTCATCTAGAGGTTAAGAGGTTCTTCCGGCTTCGCGATAAGGTACTGGAGGAGAAACAAA
AGTCAAGCCGGTCGGGAGGGGGGGAGAGAAATCAGCAGGTGAGGCTCACGAGTCAGGTCATCGTCAAGCT
CCCGTGAGTGAAAAAAGAGACGACGATAAGGCGATGCGTGCAAAAGAGATGCAGACAAAGGGGCAGATGG
ACCAAAGGCAGACAAGGATGGAGAGGGAAATAAATAAGGGAACAAGGGCGGCTTCGACGAGGGAGAGAGA
AAAAAAAAACAACCTGAGCTGCGGGAAGGCGAGCCAAGATTAGGTGATGCTGCGCGCTGAGTGTGCAGGT
GGTCTGGGGTGGAGGGAGGGGGGTGGCAGAGCCGGCAGCCGTCAGTGGTTGGATTTTTTTTTTTTTTTTT
CTCACTTCAACCTCACCTTTTTTCCCCTCTCTCTCTCTCTCTCTCTCTCCTCTCTCTATACTGTACCTAG
CAATAATAGCTCATGGACTCACAGCAACGCTCTGTGAGCCAACCAAGGGCCCGGATTGGCCACAGCAGCC
ACGACAAAGCACGGCATCCCTCCGTTGGTTCGCTGCTCCCATGGCGGCCGCTTTGCTCCAACTCAGGCGA
TGCTGCCCCTCCATCCTTGCCCTCGCCTCGCCAGTGAGGGGCATTGAGTTGAGCGCTAACTGAGGGGCAG
GCCAACGTGGAACAGCTGGGATAAGGGGACCGGCCGCTAGTCTCACCGTTATTCATGAATTAGCGAGTGG
AGATGTGGAGTGGGCGCTTACACAGTACACGAGGACTTCTAGAAAGAAGGATTACCTCTAAACAAGTGTA
CCTGTGCATTCTGGGTAAACGACTCATAGGAGAGTTGTAAAAAAGTTTCGGCCGGCGTATTGGGTGTTAC
GGAGCATTCACTAGGCAACCATGCATGGTTACTATTGTATACCCATCTTAGTAGGAATGATTTTCGAGGT
TTATACCTACGATGAATGTGTGTCCTGTAGGCTTGAGAGTTCAAGGAAGAAACAGTGCAATTATCTTTGC
GAACCCAGGGGCTGGTGACGGAATTTTCATAGTCAAGCTATCAGAGTAAAGAAGAGGAGCATGTCAAAGT
ACAATTAGAGACAAATATATAGTCGCGTGGAGCCAAGAGCGGATTCCTCAGTCTCGTAGGACTCTTGACG
ACCGTTGATCTGCTTGATCTCGTCTCCCGAAAATGAAAATAGACTCTGCTAAGCTATTCTTCTGCTTCGC
CGGAGCCTGAAGGGCGTACTAGGGTTGCGAGGTCCAATGCATTAATGCATTGCAGATGAGCTGTATCTGG
AAGAGGTAAACCCGAAACGCGTTTTATTCTTGTTGACATGGAGCTATTAAATCACTAGAAGGCACTCTTT
GCTGCTTGGACAAATGAACGTATCTTATCGAGATCCTGAACACCATTTGTCTCAACTCCGGAGCTGACAT
CGACACCAACGATCTTATATCCAGATTCGTCAAGCTGTTTGATGATTTCAGTAACGTTAAGTGGATCAAG
CTCACACCTTCCTCTTCTTCTTGGGGTCAGCCCTGCTGTCTCCACCGAGCTGAGAGAGGTCGATTCTTGT
TTCATAGAGCCCCGTAATTGACTGATGAATCAGTGTGGCGTCCAGGACCTCCTTTGTAGAGGTGTACCGC
TTTCTGTCTATGGTGGTGTCGAAGTACTTGAAGGCTGCAGGCGCGCCCAAGTTGGTCAGAGTAAACAAGT
GGATAATGTTTTCTGCCTGCTCCCTGATGGGCTTATCCCTGTGCTTATTGTAAGCAGAAAGCACCTTATC
GAGGTTAGCGTCGGCGAGGATCACTCTTTTGGAGAATTCGCTTATTTGCTCGATGATCTCATCAAGGTAG
TGTTTGTGTTGTTCCACGAACAGCTGCTTCTGCTCATTATCTTCGGGGGACCCTTTGAGCTTTTCATAGT
GGCTGGCCAGATACAAGAAATTAACGTATTTAGAGGGCAGTGCCAGCTCGTTACCTTTCTGCAGCTCGCC
CGCACTAGCGAGCATTCGTTTCCGGCCGTTTTCAAGCTCAAAGAGAGAGTACTTGGGAAGCTTAATGATG
AGGTCTTTTTTGACCTCTTTATATCCTTTCGCCTCGAGAAAGTCGATGGGGTTTTTTTCGAAGCTTGATC
GCTCCATGATTGTGATGCCCAGCAGTTCCTTGACGCTTTTGAGTTTTTTAGACTTCCCTTTCTCCACTTT
GGCCACAACCAGTACACTGTAAGCGACTGTAGGAGAATCGAATCCGCCGTATTTCTTGGG
